Addgene plasmid #208125: AiP12495 - pAAV-AiE0385h-minBglobin-SYFP2-WPRE3-BGHpA (Alias: CN2495)
Purpose: Direct-expressing SYFP2 in astrocytes AAV Virus
Depositing lab: Allen Institute for Brain Science & Boaz Levi. Depositing organization: Allen Institute. Publication: A suite of enhancer AAVs and transgenic mouse lines for genetic access to cortical cell types. Ben-Simon Y, Hooper M, Narayan S, Daigle TL, Dwivedi D, Way SW, Oster A, Stafford DA, Mich JK, Taormina MJ, Martinez RA, Opitz-Araya X, Roth JR, Alexander JR, Allen S, Amster A, Arbuckle J, Ayala A, Baker PM, Bakken TE, Barcelli T, Barta S, Bendrick J, Bertagnolli D, Bielstein C, Bishwakarma P, Bowlus J, Boyer G, Brouner K, Casian B, Casper T, Chakka AB, Chakrabarty R, Chance RK, Chavan S, Clark M, Colbert K, Collman F, Daniel S, Departee M, DiValentin P, Donadio N, Dotson N, Egdorf T, Fliss T, Gabitto M, Garcia J, Gary A, Gasperini M, Gloe J, Goldy J, Gore BB, Graybuck L, Greisman N, Haeseleer F, Halterman C, Haradon Z, Hastings SD, Helback O, Ho W, Hockemeyer D, Huang C, Huff S, Hunker A, Johansen N, Jones D, Juneau Z, Kalmbach B, Kannan M, Khem S, Kussick E, Kutsal R, Larsen R, Lee C, Lee AY, Leibly M, Lenz GH, Li S, Liang E, Lusk N, Madigan Z, Malloy J, Malone J, McCue R, Melchor J, Mollenkopf T, Moosman S, Morin E, Newman D, Ng L, Ngo K, Omstead V, Otto S, Oyama A, Pena N, Pham T, Phillips E, Pom CA, Potekhina L, Ransford S, Ray PL, Rette D, Reynoldson C, Rimorin C, Rocha D, Ruiz A, Sanchez REA, Sawyer L, Sedeno-Cortes A, Sevigny JP, Shapovalova N, Shepard N, Shulga L, Sigler AR, Siverts L, Soliman S, Somasundaram S, Staats B, Stewart K, Szelenyi E, Tieu M, Trader C, Tran A, van Velthoven CTJ, Walker M, Wang Y, Weed N, Wirthlin M, Wood T, Wynalda B, Yao Z, Zhou T, Ariza J, Dee N, Reding M, Ronellenfitch K, Mufti S, Sunkin SM, Smith KA, Esposito L, Waters J, Thyagarajan B, Yao S, Lein ES, Zeng H, Levi BP, Ngai J, Ting JT, Tasic B. Cell. 2025 May 16:S0092-8674(25)00513-6. doi: 10.1016/j.cell.2025.05.002. PubMed 40403729.
Backbone
  Vector backbone: rAAV
  Backbone manufacturer: Allen Institute for Brain Science
  Vector type: AAV
Growth in bacteria
  Bacterial resistance: Ampicillin, 100 μg/mL
  Growth temperature: 37°C
  Growth strain: NEB Stable
  Copy number: High Copy
Gene/Insert
  Gene/Insert name: SYFP2
  Species: Synthetic
  Insert size (bp): 720
  Mutation: NA
  Promoter: Beta Globin minimal promoter
  Cloning method: Gibson Cloning
Terms and licenses: Academic/Nonprofit Terms; Industry Terms: Not Available to Industry
Depositor comments: Funded by the Brain Initiative. Please visit https://doi.org/10.1101/2023.09.20.558718 for bioRxiv preprint.
How to cite: AiP12495 - pAAV-AiE0385h-minBglobin-SYFP2-WPRE3-BGHpA (Alias: CN2495) was a gift from Allen Institute for Brain Science & Boaz Levi (Addgene plasmid # 208125 ; http://n2t.net/addgene:208125 ; RRID:Addgene_208125)
