[The description below was written by a language model from this plasmid's Addgene catalogue record and pLannotate feature annotations shown in this document.]
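Description:
AiP12495 - pAAV-AiE0385h-minBglobin-SYFP2-WPRE3-BGHpA (alias CN2495) is a recombinant AAV transfer plasmid of about 4.8 kb, built to package an enhancer-driven fluorescent reporter for labelling astrocytes. In bacteria it is maintained through a high-copy ColE1/pUC-type origin and selected with ampicillin via the bla gene under its own promoter. An f1 phage origin is also present in the backbone, along with short remnants of the pBR322 bom and rop regions. The expression cassette is flanked by AAV2 inverted terminal repeats, which direct replication and encapsidation of the intervening DNA when the plasmid is supplied with helper and rep/cap functions. The annotation detects a complete ITR on the right side but only short fragments on the left, as often happens when these hairpin-forming repeats are sequenced and annotated.

Between the ITRs, the construct name indicates an enhancer element designated AiE0385h placed upstream of a minimal beta-globin promoter. Neither is called out in the automated feature table, and the small "ARG4 promoter" hit in that region is most likely a spurious match. The minimal promoter has little activity alone, so expression of the downstream gene depends on the cell-type specificity of the enhancer, here intended to be astrocytic. The payload is SYFP2, a fast-maturing monomeric yellow fluorescent protein derived from Aequorea victoria. It is followed by WPRE3, a shortened woodchuck hepatitis virus posttranscriptional element that boosts transcript stability and expression (annotated as two WPRE fragments), and then by the bovine growth hormone polyadenylation signal. Expression is direct, with no recombinase dependence. The vector belongs to a collection of enhancer AAVs developed for genetic access to cortical cell types, and it serves to visualise astrocytes after viral delivery.
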