Features (pLannotate 1.2.2; 15 found; start..end, strand, type, name):
     12..39      +  repeat_region  AAV2 ITR (fragment): inverted terminal repeat of adeno-associated virus serotype 2 inverted
     68..95      +  repeat_region  AAV2 ITR (fragment): inverted terminal repeat of adeno-associated virus serotype 2 inverted
    438..459     +  promoter       ARG4 promoter (fragment): S. cerevisiae ARG4
    850..1566    +  CDS            SYFP2: SYFP2 is a basic (constitutively fluorescent) yellow fluorescent protein published in 2006, derived from Aequorea victoria. It is reported to be a very rapidly-maturing monomer with moderate acid sensitivity.
   1606..1763    +  misc_feature   WPRE (fragment): woodchuck hepatitis virus posttranscriptional regulatory element
   1769..1849    +  misc_feature   WPRE (fragment): woodchuck hepatitis virus posttranscriptional regulatory element
   1866..1977    +  polyA_signal   bGH poly(A) signal: bovine growth hormone polyadenylation signal
   2095..2235    +  repeat_region  AAV2 ITR: inverted terminal repeat of adeno-associated virus serotype 2 inverted
   2240..2291    -  misc_feature   bom (fragment): basis of mobility region from pBR322
   2310..2765    +  rep_origin     f1 ori (sequence partly withheld): f1 bacteriophage origin of replication; arrow indicates direction of (+) strand synthesis
   2766..2815    -  misc_feature   bom (fragment): basis of mobility region from pBR322
   2917..2952    -  CDS            rop (fragment): Rop protein, which maintains plasmids at low copy number; rop
   3047..3151    +  promoter       AmpR promoter: bla
   3152..4012    +  CDS            AmpR: β-lactamase; bla; confers resistance to ampicillin, carbenicillin, and related antibiotics
   4183..4771    +  rep_origin     ori: high-copy-number ColE1/pMB1/pBR322/pUC origin of replication
>Addgene plasmid #208125 | AiP12495 - pAAV-AiE0385h-minBglobin-SYFP2-WPRE3-BGHpA (Alias: CN2495) | addgene full sequence | sequence record 410488 | Addgene NGS Result
CCTGCAGGCAGCTGCGCGCTCGCTCGCTCACTGAGGCCGCCCGGGCGTCGGGCGACCTTTGGTCGCCCGG
CCTCAGTGAGCGAGCGAGCGCGCAGAGAGGGAGTGGCCAACTCCATCACTAGGGGTTCCTGCGGCCGCAC
GCGTACTGAGGGATAATTCTGATGTGTCTATTCCAGCAGAACATTTGAAAGACGTGTCCAATTCAGGCCA
GAGCGTTGCTCTCAGAGCGAAGGGTATCACCATGCTCTAGAGTTCAGTCTCCTCTGCACATACATAAACA
CAAGTGCATAGCGCCCCAACGCTGTTTGTCCCCTCGGCCTCACAGCTCTGCCAGTTGGCAAACCCAAGCC
AGGAAGTTGTCAATTCCAATTGCGTTTAGGCCATGTAGTCCTATTAAAGAAGGCCTGCTGGTTAAGGGGC
GTCCTCTGTTTCCAAAGCATGGGAAAAAAAAAAAAAAGGCTATGCTTAGATTGGAGCTGGCAACTTTCAC
TGACTAGAGTTTTCAAGGAGCTATGAATGAGTTTAACAAAGGAGGTCTGTGGCTAGTTTCTGGCTGAAGT
CCATGTCAACAGTTTTTAAGGTCACAGGCCACACTAACTAACATTTATTCCCAGCAGACCCTGTTCTAAA
CACAAGCTGTAAGTAGTACAAATTTGGAATTTTTCTGTAATCCCTTGAGATATTCCTGATCCTTCCACAT
GTTTCTGCTCAATTAAAAACAATTCTCACTTTGCACCACAAGAGAGGCCAGAGCTCGGGCTGGGCATAAA
AGTCAGGGCAGAGCCATCTATTGCTTACATTTGCTTCTGGGATCCAGATCTTTCGAAGCTAGCGCTACCG
GTCGCCACCATGGTGAGCAAGGGCGAGGAGCTGTTCACCGGGGTGGTGCCCATCCTGGTCGAGCTGGACG
GCGACGTAAACGGCCACAAGTTCAGCGTGTCCGGCGAGGGCGAGGGCGATGCCACCTACGGCAAGCTGAC
CCTGAAGCTGATCTGCACCACCGGCAAGCTGCCCGTGCCCTGGCCCACCCTCGTGACCACCCTGGGCTAC
GGCGTGCAGTGCTTCGCCCGCTACCCCGACCACATGAAGCAGCACGACTTCTTCAAGTCCGCCATGCCCG
AAGGCTACGTCCAGGAGCGCACCATCTTCTTCAAGGACGACGGCAACTACAAGACCCGCGCCGAGGTGAA
GTTCGAGGGCGACACCCTGGTGAACCGCATCGAGCTGAAGGGCATCGACTTCAAGGAGGACGGCAACATC
CTGGGGCACAAGCTGGAGTACAACTACAACAGCCACAACGTCTATATCACCGCCGACAAGCAGAAGAACG
GCATCAAGGCCAACTTCAAGATCCGCCACAACATCGAGGACGGCGGCGTGCAGCTCGCCGACCACTACCA
GCAGAACACCCCCATCGGCGACGGCCCCGTGCTGCTGCCCGACAACCACTACCTGAGCTACCAGTCCAAG
CTGAGCAAAGACCCCAACGAGAAGCGCGATCACATGGTCCTGCTGGAGTTCGTGACCGCCGCCGGGATCA
CTCTCGGCATGGACGAGCTGTACAAGTAAGTCGACGGCGCGCCGCGGCCGCGAATTCGATATCATAATCA
ACCTCTGGATTACAAAATTTGTGAAAGATTGACTGGTATTCTTAACTATGTTGCTCCTTTTACGCTATGT
GGATACGCTGCTTTAATGCCTTTGTATCATGCTATTGCTTCCCGTATGGCTTTCATTTTCTCCTCCTTGT
ATAAATCCTGGTTAGTTCTTGCCACGGCGGAACTCATCGCCGCCTGCCTTGCCCGCTGCTGGACAGGGGC
TCGGCTGTTGGGCACTGACAATTCCGTGGCTCGAGAGATCTTCGACTGTGCCTTCTAGTTGCCAGCCATC
TGTTGTTTGCCCCTCCCCCGTGCCTTCCTTGACCCTGGAAGGTGCCACTCCCACTGTCCTTTCCTAATAA
AATGAGGAAATTGCATCGCATTGTCTGAGTAGGTGTCATTCTATTCTGGGGGGTGGGGTGGGGCAGGACA
GCAAGGGGGAGGATTGGGAAGACAATAGCAGGCATGAGATCTCACGTGCGGACCGAGCGGCCGCAGGAAC
CCCTAGTGATGGAGTTGGCCACTCCCTCTCTGCGCGCTCGCTCGCTCACTGAGGCCGGGCGACCAAAGGT
CGCCCGACGCCCGGGCTTTGCCCGGGCGGCCTCAGTGAGCGAGCGAGCGCGCAGCTGCCTGCAGGGGCGC
CTGATGCGGTATTTTCTCCTTACGCATCTGTGCGGTATTTCACACCGCATA
[95 nt withheld, positions 2292-2386]
T
[46 nt withheld, positions 2388-2433]
C
[141 nt withheld, positions 2435-2575]
CCTTTGACGTTGGAGTCCACGTTCTTT
[37 nt withheld, positions 2603-2639]
ACTCTATCTCGGGCTATTCTTTTGATTTATAAGGGATTTTGCCGATTTCGGTCTATTGGTTAAAAAATGA
GCTGATTTAACAAAAATTTAACGCGAATTTTAACAAAATATTAACGTTTACAATTTTATGGTGCACTCTC
AGTACAATCTGCTCTGATGCCGCATAGTTAAGCCAGCCCCGACACCCGCCAACACCCGCTGACGCGCCCT
GACGGGCTTGTCTGCTCCCGGCATCCGCTTACAGACAAGCTGTGACCGTCTCCGGGAGCTGCATGTGTCA
GAGGTTTTCACCGTCATCACCGAAACGCGCGAGACGAAAGGGCCTCGTGATACGCCTATTTTTATAGGTT
AATGTCATGATAATAATGGTTTCTTAGACGTCAGGTGGCACTTTTCGGGGAAATGTGCGCGGAACCCCTA
TTTGTTTATTTTTCTAAATACATTCAAATATGTATCCGCTCATGAGACAATAACCCTGATAAATGCTTCA
ATAATATTGAAAAAGGAAGAGTATGAGTATTCAACATTTCCGTGTCGCCCTTATTCCCTTTTTTGCGGCA
TTTTGCCTTCCTGTTTTTGCTCACCCAGAAACGCTGGTGAAAGTAAAAGATGCTGAAGATCAGTTGGGTG
CACGAGTGGGTTACATCGAACTGGATCTCAACAGCGGTAAGATCCTTGAGAGTTTTCGCCCCGAAGAACG
TTTTCCAATGATGAGCACTTTTAAAGTTCTGCTATGTGGCGCGGTATTATCCCGTATTGACGCCGGGCAA
GAGCAACTCGGTCGCCGCATACACTATTCTCAGAATGACTTGGTTGAGTACTCACCAGTCACAGAAAAGC
ATCTTACGGATGGCATGACAGTAAGAGAATTATGCAGTGCTGCCATAACCATGAGTGATAACACTGCGGC
CAACTTACTTCTGACAACGATCGGAGGACCGAAGGAGCTAACCGCTTTTTTGCACAACATGGGGGATCAT
GTAACTCGCCTTGATCGTTGGGAACCGGAGCTGAATGAAGCCATACCAAACGACGAGCGTGACACCACGA
TGCCTGTAGCAATGGCAACAACGTTGCGCAAACTATTAACTGGCGAACTACTTACTCTAGCTTCCCGGCA
ACAATTAATAGACTGGATGGAGGCGGATAAAGTTGCAGGACCACTTCTGCGCTCGGCCCTTCCGGCTGGC
TGGTTTATTGCTGATAAATCTGGAGCCGGTGAGCGTGGGTCTCGCGGTATCATTGCAGCACTGGGGCCAG
ATGGTAAGCCCTCCCGTATCGTAGTTATCTACACGACGGGGAGTCAGGCAACTATGGATGAACGAAATAG
ACAGATCGCTGAGATAGGTGCCTCACTGATTAAGCATTGGTAACTGTCAGACCAAGTTTACTCATATATA
CTTTAGATTGATTTAAAACTTCATTTTTAATTTAAAAGGATCTAGGTGAAGATCCTTTTTGATAATCTCA
TGACCAAAATCCCTTAACGTGAGTTTTCGTTCCACTGAGCGTCAGACCCCGTAGAAAAGATCAAAGGATC
TTCTTGAGATCCTTTTTTTCTGCGCGTAATCTGCTGCTTGCAAACAAAAAAACCACCGCTACCAGCGGTG
GTTTGTTTGCCGGATCAAGAGCTACCAACTCTTTTTCCGAAGGTAACTGGCTTCAGCAGAGCGCAGATAC
CAAATACTGTTCTTCTAGTGTAGCCGTAGTTAGGCCACCACTTCAAGAACTCTGTAGCACCGCCTACATA
CCTCGCTCTGCTAATCCTGTTACCAGTGGCTGCTGCCAGTGGCGATAAGTCGTGTCTTACCGGGTTGGAC
TCAAGACGATAGTTACCGGATAAGGCGCAGCGGTCGGGCTGAACGGGGGGTTCGTGCACACAGCCCAGCT
TGGAGCGAACGACCTACACCGAACTGAGATACCTACAGCGTGAGCTATGAGAAAGCGCCACGCTTCCCGA
AGGGAGAAAGGCGGACAGGTATCCGGTAAGCGGCAGGGTCGGAACAGGAGAGCGCACGAGGGAGCTTCCA
GGGGGAAACGCCTGGTATCTTTATAGTCCTGTCGGGTTTCGCCACCTCTGACTTGAGCGTCGATTTTTGT
GATGCTCGTCAGGGGGGCGGAGCCTATGGAAAAACGCCAGCAACGCGGCCTTTTTACGGTTCCTGGCCTT
TTGCTGGCCTTTTGCTCACATGT
